Addgene plasmid #49728: pVRc01_3473
Depositing lab: Christopher Voigt. Depositing organization: University of California, San Francisco (UCSF). Publication: Design of orthogonal genetic switches based on a crosstalk map of sigmas, anti-sigmas, and promoters. Rhodius VA, Segall-Shapiro TH, Sharon BD, Ghodasara A, Orlova E, Tabakh H, Burkhardt DH, Clancy K, Peterson TC, Gross CA, Voigt CA. Mol Syst Biol. 2013 Oct 29;9:702. doi: 10.1038/msb.2013.58. PubMed 24169405.
Backbone
  Vector backbone: pVRc
  Vector type: Bacterial Expression, Synthetic Biology
Growth in bacteria
  Bacterial resistance: Chloramphenicol, 25 μg/mL
  Growth temperature: 37°C
  Growth strain: DH10B
  Copy number: Low Copy
Gene/Insert
  Gene/Insert name: AS01_3473
  Species: Pseudoalteromonas atlantica T6c
  Mutation: Codon optimized for E.coli
  Promoter: pLux
  Cloning method: Restriction Enzyme; 5′ cloning site NdeI (not destroyed); 3′ cloning site BamHI (not destroyed)
  Sequencing primers: 5′ GCGCTATCATGCCATACC; 3′ GTTTCACTTCTGAGTTCGGC
Terms and licenses: Academic/Nonprofit Terms; Industry Terms: Not Available to Industry
How to cite: pVRc01_3473 was a gift from Christopher Voigt (Addgene plasmid # 49728 ; http://n2t.net/addgene:49728 ; RRID:Addgene_49728)
