[The description below was written by a language model from this plasmid's Addgene catalogue record and pLannotate feature annotations shown in this document.]
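Description:
pVRc01_3473 is a bacterial expression plasmid built on the pVRc backbone for synthetic biology work in E. coli. It carries AS01_3473, an insert from Pseudoalteromonas atlantica T6c that was codon optimized for E. coli and cloned between retained NdeI and BamHI sites. The "AS" naming, together with the associated study on a crosstalk map of sigma factors, anti-sigma factors and promoters, suggests that the insert encodes an anti-sigma factor, although the record does not describe its function explicitly. The generated feature table does not annotate the insert or the pLux promoter. They presumably lie in the unannotated region wrapping from the end of the record, beyond the luxR cassette, to just before the 5S rRNA and rrnB T1/T2 terminator block, which would terminate insert transcription.

Expression is listed as driven by pLux, and the plasmid supplies its own regulator: a luxR gene from Aliivibrio fischeri, apparently transcribed from a lacI promoter fragment. LuxR activates pLux when bound to its acyl-homoserine lactone autoinducer, so the insert can be induced by adding that signal. Selection is by chloramphenicol through a cat gene with its own promoter, followed by a his operon terminator. Replication relies on a p15A origin, consistent with the catalogue's low-copy designation and compatible with ColE1-type plasmids, which allows co-maintenance with partner plasmids. An f1 origin is also present. The short ColE1, RSF, bom, TcR and tet promoter fragments look like backbone remnants or homology-based matches rather than functional parts. The plasmid fits use as the inducible anti-sigma component in tests of orthogonal genetic switches.
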