Features (pLannotate 1.2.2; 16 found; start..end, strand, type, name):
    739..854     +  ncRNA          5S rRNA: Accession: RF00001 - 5S ribosomal RNA
    858..944     +  terminator     rrnB T1 terminator: Escherichia coli rrnB; transcription terminator T1 from the E. coli rrnB gene
   1036..1063    +  terminator     rrnB T2 terminator: transcription terminator T2 from the E. coli rrnB gene
   1082..1171    +  promoter       AmpR promoter: bla
   1245..1342    +  promoter       cat promoter: promoter of the E. coli cat gene encoding chloramphenicol acetyltransferase
   1343..1999    +  CDS            cat: CAT_ECOLX - Experimental evidence at protein level: Swiss-Prot protein existence level 1. This enzyme is an effector of chloramphenicol resistance in bacteria. From Escherichia coli. This protein is used as a marker in many commonly used cloning vectors, such as pACYC184.
   2013..2072    +  terminator     his operon terminator: This putative transcriptin terminator from the E. coli his operon has a 2-bp deletion introduced during synthesis. Its efficiency has not been determined.
   2144..2599    +  rep_origin     f1 ori (sequence partly withheld): f1 bacteriophage origin of replication; arrow indicates direction of (+) strand synthesis
   2710..2943    +  rep_origin     ori (fragment): high-copy-number ColE1/pMB1/pBR322/pUC origin of replication
   3156..3177    +  misc_feature   bom (fragment): basis of mobility region from pBR322
   3276..3331    -  rep_origin     RSF ori (fragment): Plasmids containing the RSF 1030 origin of replication can be propagated in E. coli cells that contain additional plasmids with compatible origins.
   3419..3964    -  rep_origin     p15A ori: Plasmids containing the medium-copy-number p15A origin of replication can be propagated in E. coli cells that contain a second plasmid with the ColE1 origin.
   3997..4117    -  CDS            TcR (fragment): tetracycline efflux protein; tet; confers resistance to tetracycline
   4127..4145    +  promoter       tet promoter (fragment): E. coli promoter for tetracycline efflux protein gene
   4241..4990    -  CDS            luxR: LUXR_ALIFS - Experimental evidence at protein level: Swiss-Prot protein existence level 1. Transcriptional activator of the bioluminescence operon. Binds to the OHHL autoinducer. From Aliivibrio fischeri (Vibrio fischeri).
   4991..5064    -  promoter       lacI promoter (fragment): lacI
>Addgene plasmid #49728 | pVRc01_3473 | depositor full sequence | sequence record 74535 | pVRc01_3473 sequence 5203 bps
ATGAGCAACTATGATAATGCAGAACTGCTGGCACTGTGGCTGGAAGGTAAACTGACCCCGAAACAGCGTG
ATGAATTTGAACAGCGTTGTATTCAGGATAGCCAGTTTGCAGAACAGGTTGATGCAGCAGCAATGGTTAA
AATTGGTGCAGATGATTATAGCAGCAGCGAAGTTCCGCAGTGGAATAAAGCAGCAACCTTTGAACCGCAG
CAGGCAAATAATTCAGGTAGCTGGCTGAGCGGTGTTAGCCTGGTTACCAGCGCACTGGCAATTGTTCTGG
TTCTGACCGGCACCCAGGTTACCACCAGTGAAGGTGAACTGCGTATTCGTTTTGGTAGCGGTCAGAGCGA
ACAGGCACTGGTTAAACTGGTTGATAGCAAACTGGATGCCTTTAAACAGAATCAGCAGGATGCATTTACC
CTGTATGCACAGACCCTGCAGCAGCAGCAGAGCGAAAGCGCAAGCCAGCTGACCAATTATCTGCTGAGCA
GCAGCCGTAAAGAACGTCGTGAAGATTTTGCAGAACTGATCAAATTTGTGAATCAGCAGCGTAGTGATGA
TCAGCTGTTTTATGCACGTCAGCTGAATCAGCTGCAGCAGGATGTTTATCATGATGCAACCGGTGTTGCA
CTGGAAAGCATTCAGCAGTAAGGATCCCTGTTTTGGCGGATGAGAGAAGATTTTCAGCCTGATACAGATT
AAATCAGAACGCAGAAGCGGTCTGATAAAACAGAATTTGCCTGGCGGCAGTAGCGCGGTGGTCCCACCTG
ACCCCATGCCGAACTCAGAAGTGAAACGCCGTAGCGCCGATGGTAGTGTGGGGTCTCCCCATGCGAGAGT
AGGGAACTGCCAGGCATCAAATAAAACGAAAGGCTCAGTCGAAAGACTGGGCCTTTCGTTTTATCTGTTG
TTTGTCGGTGAACGCTCTCCTGAGTAGGACAAATCCGCCGGGAGCGGATTTGAACGTTGCGAAGCAACGG
CCCGGAGGGTGGCGGGCAGGACGCCCGCCATAAACTGCCAGGCATCAAATTAAGCAGAAGGCCATCCTGA
CGGATGGCCTTTTTGCGTTTCTACAAACTCTTTTGTTTATTTTTCTAAATACATTCAAATATGTATCCGC
TCATGAGACAATAACCCTGATAAATGCTTCAATAATATTGAAAAAGGAAGACTATGAGTATTCAACATTT
CCGTGTCTGCTTACATAAACAGTAATACAAGGGGTGTTTACTAGAGGTTGATCGGGCACGTAAGAGGTTC
CAACTTTCACCATAATGAAATAAGATCACTACCGGGCGTATTTTTTGAGTTATCGAGATTTTCAGGAGCT
AAGGAAGCTAAAATGGAGAAAAAAATCACGGGATATACCACCGTTGATATATCCCAATGGCATCGTAAAG
AACATTTTGAGGCATTTCAGTCAGTTGCTCAATGTACCTATAACCAGACCGTTCAGCTGGATATTACGGC
CTTTTTAAAGACCGTAAAGAAAAATAAGCACAAGTTTTATCCGGCCTTTATTCACATTCTTGCCCGCCTG
ATGAACGCTCACCCGGAGTTTCGTATGGCCATGAAAGACGGTGAGCTGGTGATCTGGGATAGTGTTCACC
CTTGTTACACCGTTTTCCATGAGCAAACTGAAACGTTTTCGTCCCTCTGGAGTGAATACCACGACGATTT
CCGGCAGTTTCTCCACATATATTCGCAAGATGTGGCGTGTTACGGTGAAAACCTGGCCTATTTCCCTAAA
GGGTTTATTGAGAATATGTTTTTTGTCTCAGCCAATCCCTGGGTGAGTTTCACCAGTTTTGATTTAAACG
TGGCCAATATGGACAACTTCTTCGCCCCCGTTTTCACGATGGGCAAATATTATACGCAAGGCGACAAGGT
GCTGATGCCGCTGGCGATCCAGGTTCATCATGCCGTTTGTGATGGCTTCCATGTCGGCCGCATGCTTAAT
GAATTACAACAGTACTGTGATGAGTGGCAGGGCGGGGCGTAATAATACTAGCTCCGGCAAAAAAACGGGC
AAGGTGTCACCACCCTGCCCTTTTTCTTTAAAACCGAAAAGATTACTTCGCGTTTGCCACCTGACGTCTA
AGCTGTCAGACCAAGTTTACTCATATATACTTTAGATTGATT
[125 nt withheld, positions 2143-2267]
C
[141 nt withheld, positions 2269-2409]
CCTTTGACGTTGGAGTCCACGTTCTTTAATAGTGGACTCTTGTTCCAAACTTGAACAACACTCAACCCTA
TCTCGGGCTATTCTTTTGATTTATAAGGGATTTTGCCGATTTCGGCCTATTGGTTAAAAAATGAGCTGAT
TTAACAAAAATTTAACGCGAATTTTAACAAAATATTAACGTTTACAATTTAAAAGGATCTAGGTGAAGAT
CCTTTTTGATAATCTCATGACCAAAATCCCTTAACGTGAGTTTTCGTTCCACTGAGCGTCAGACCCCGTA
GAAAAGATCAAAGGATCTTCTTGAGATCCTTTTTTTCTGCGCGTAATCTGCTGCTTGCAAACAAAAAAAC
CACCGCTACCAGCGGTGGTTTGTTTGCCGGATCAAGAGCTACCAACTCTTTTTCCGAAGGTAACTGGCTT
CAGCAGAGCGCAGATACCAAATACTGTCCTTCTAGTGTAGCCGTAGTTAGGCCACCACTTCAAGAACTCT
GTAGCACCGCCTACATACCTCGCTCTGCTAATCCTGTTACCAGTCAGGCATTTGAGAAGCACACGGTCAC
ACTGCTTCCGGTAGTCAATAAACCGGTAAACCAGCAATAGACATAAGCGGCTATTTAACGACCCTGCCCT
GAACCGACGACCGGGTCGAATTTGCTTTCGAATTTCTGCCATTCATCCGCTTATTATCACTTATTCAGGC
GTAGCACCAGGCGTTTAAGGGCACCAATAACTGCCTTAAAAAAAGCTAGCGGAGTGTATACTGGCTTACT
ATGTTGGCACTGATGAGGGTGTCAGTGAAGTGCTTCATGTGGCAGGAGAAAAAAGGCTGCACCGGTGCGT
CAGCAGAATATGTGATACAGGATATATTCCGCTTCCTCGCTCACTGACTCGCTACGCTCGGTCGTTCGAC
TGCGGCGAGCGGAAATGGCTTACGAACGGGGCGGAGATTTCCTGGAAGATGCCAGGAAGATACTTAACAG
GGAAGTGAGAGGGCCGCGGCAAAGCCGTTTTTCCATAGGCTCCGCCCCCCTGACAAGCATCACGAAATCT
GACGCTCAAATCAGTGGTGGCGAAACCCGACAGGACTATAAAGATACCAGGCGTTTCCCCCTGGCGGCTC
CCTCGTGCGCTCTCCTGTTCCTGCCTTTCGGTTTACCGGTGTCATTCCGCTGTTATGGCCGCGTTTGTCT
CATTCCACGCCTGACACTCAGTTCCGGGTAGGCAGTTCGCTCCAAGCTGGACTGTATGCACGAACCCCCC
GTTCAGTCCGACCGCTGCGCCTTATCCGGTAACTATCGTCTTGAGTCCAACCCGGAAAGACATGCAAAAG
CACCACTGGCAGCAGCCACTGGTAATTGATTTAGAGGAGTTAGTCTTGAAGTCATGCGCCGGTTAAGGCT
AAACTGAAAGGACAAGTTTTGGTGACTGCGCTCCTCCAAGCCAGTTACCTCGGTTCAAAGAGTTGGTAGC
TCAGAGAACCTTCGAAAAACCGCCCTGCAAGGCGGTTTTTTCGTTTTCAGAGCAAGAGATTACGCGCAGA
CCAAAACGATCTCAAGAAGATCATCTTATTAATCAGATAAAATATTTGCTCATGAGCCCGAAGTGGCGAG
CCCGATCTTCCCCATCGGTGATGTCGGCGATATAGGCGCCAGCAACCGCACCTGTGGCGCCGGTGATGCC
GGCCACGATGCGTCCGGCGTAGAGGATCTGCTCATGTTTGACAGCTTATCATCGATGCATAATGTGCCTG
TCAAATGGACGAAGCAGGGATTCTGCAAACCCTATGCTACTCCCTCGAGCCGTCAATTGTCTGATTCGTT
ACCAATTATTAATTTTTAAAGTATGGGCAATCAATTGCTCCTGTTAAAATTGCTTTAGAAATACTTTGGC
AGCGGTTTGTTGTATTGAGTTTCATTTGCGCATTGGTTAAATGGAAAGTGACAGTACGCTCACTGCAACC
TAATATTTTTGAAATATCCCAAGAGCTTTTTCCTTCGCATGCCCACGCTAAACATTCTTTTTCTCTTTTG
GTTAAATCGTTGTTTGATTTATTATTTGCTATATTTATTTTTCGATAATTATCAACTAGAGAAGGAACAA
TTAATGGTATGTTCATACACGCATGTAAAAATAAACTATCTATATAGTTGTCTTTTTCTGAATGTGCAAA
ACTAAGCATTCCGAAGCCATTGTTAGCCGTATGAATAGGGAAACTAAACCCAGTGATAAGACCTGATGTT
TTCGCTTCTTTAATTACATTTGGAGATTTTTTATTTACAGCATTGTTTTCAAATATATTCCAATTAATTG
GTGAATGATTGGAGTTAGAATAATCTACTATAGGATCATATTTTATTAAATTAGCGTCATCATAATATTG
CCTCCATTTTTTAGGGTAATTATCTAGGATTGAAATATCAGATTTAACCATAGAATGAGGATAAATGATC
GCGAGTAAATAATATTCACAATGTACCATTTTAGTCATATCAGATAAGCATTGATTAATATCATTATTGC
TTCTACAAGCTTTAATTTTATTAATTATTCTGTATGTGTCGTCGGCATTTATGTTTTTCATATTCACCAC
CCTGAATTGACTCTCTTCCGGGCGCTATCATGCCATACCGCGAAAGGTTTTGCGCCATTCGATGGCGCGC
CGCTTCGTCAGGCCACATAGCTTTCTTGTTCTGATCGGAACGATCGTTGGCTGACCTGTAGGATCGTACA
GGTTTACGCAAGAAAATGGTTTGTTATAGTCGAATAAATACTAGAGAAAGAGGAGAAATACCAT
