>Addgene plasmid #49728 | pVRc01_3473 | depositor partial sequence | sequence record 74134 | AS gene
ATGAGCAACTATGATAATGCAGAACTGCTGGCACTGTGGCTGGAAGGTAAACTGACCCCGAAACAGCGTG
ATGAATTTGAACAGCGTTGTATTCAGGATAGCCAGTTTGCAGAACAGGTTGATGCAGCAGCAATGGTTAA
AATTGGTGCAGATGATTATAGCAGCAGCGAAGTTCCGCAGTGGAATAAAGCAGCAACCTTTGAACCGCAG
CAGGCAAATAATTCAGGTAGCTGGCTGAGCGGTGTTAGCCTGGTTACCAGCGCACTGGCAATTGTTCTGG
TTCTGACCGGCACCCAGGTTACCACCAGTGAAGGTGAACTGCGTATTCGTTTTGGTAGCGGTCAGAGCGA
ACAGGCACTGGTTAAACTGGTTGATAGCAAACTGGATGCCTTTAAACAGAATCAGCAGGATGCATTTACC
CTGTATGCACAGACCCTGCAGCAGCAGCAGAGCGAAAGCGCAAGCCAGCTGACCAATTATCTGCTGAGCA
GCAGCCGTAAAGAACGTCGTGAAGATTTTGCAGAACTGATCAAATTTGTGAATCAGCAGCGTAGTGATGA
TCAGCTGTTTTATGCACGTCAGCTGAATCAGCTGCAGCAGGATGTTTATCATGATGCAACCGGTGTTGCA
CTGGAAAGCATTCAGCAGTAA
