>Addgene plasmid #49728 | pVRc01_3473 | depositor partial sequence | sequence record 74135 | pVRc backbone
GGATCCCTGTTTTGGCGGATGAGAGAAGATTTTCAGCCTGATACAGATTAAATCAGAACGCAGAAGCGGT
CTGATAAAACAGAATTTGCCTGGCGGCAGTAGCGCGGTGGTCCCACCTGACCCCATGCCGAACTCAGAAG
TGAAACGCCGTAGCGCCGATGGTAGTGTGGGGTCTCCCCATGCGAGAGTAGGGAACTGCCAGGCATCAAA
TAAAACGAAAGGCTCAGTCGAAAGACTGGGCCTTTCGTTTTATCTGTTGTTTGTCGGTGAACGCTCTCCT
GAGTAGGACAAATCCGCCGGGAGCGGATTTGAACGTTGCGAAGCAACGGCCCGGAGGGTGGCGGGCAGGA
CGCCCGCCATAAACTGCCAGGCATCAAATTAAGCAGAAGGCCATCCTGACGGATGGCCTTTTTGCGTTTC
TACAAACTCTTTTGTTTATTTTTCTAAATACATTCAAATATGTATCCGCTCATGAGACAATAACCCTGAT
AAATGCTTCAATAATATTGAAAAAGGAAGACTATGAGTATTCAACATTTCCGTGTCTGCTTACATAAACA
GTAATACAAGGGGTGTTTACTAGAGGTTGATCGGGCACGTAAGAGGTTCCAACTTTCACCATAATGAAAT
AAGATCACTACCGGGCGTATTTTTTGAGTTATCGAGATTTTCAGGAGCTAAGGAAGCTAAAATGGAGAAA
AAAATCACGGGATATACCACCGTTGATATATCCCAATGGCATCGTAAAGAACATTTTGAGGCATTTCAGT
CAGTTGCTCAATGTACCTATAACCAGACCGTTCAGCTGGATATTACGGCCTTTTTAAAGACCGTAAAGAA
AAATAAGCACAAGTTTTATCCGGCCTTTATTCACATTCTTGCCCGCCTGATGAACGCTCACCCGGAGTTT
CGTATGGCCATGAAAGACGGTGAGCTGGTGATCTGGGATAGTGTTCACCCTTGTTACACCGTTTTCCATG
AGCAAACTGAAACGTTTTCGTCCCTCTGGAGTGAATACCACGACGATTTCCGGCAGTTTCTCCACATATA
TTCGCAAGATGTGGCGTGTTACGGTGAAAACCTGGCCTATTTCCCTAAAGGGTTTATTGAGAATATGTTT
TTTGTCTCAGCCAATCCCTGGGTGAGTTTCACCAGTTTTGATTTAAACGTGGCCAATATGGACAACTTCT
TCGCCCCCGTTTTCACGATGGGCAAATATTATACGCAAGGCGACAAGGTGCTGATGCCGCTGGCGATCCA
GGTTCATCATGCCGTTTGTGATGGCTTCCATGTCGGCCGCATGCTTAATGAATTACAACAGTACTGTGAT
GAGTGGCAGGGCGGGGCGTAATAATACTAGCTCCGGCAAAAAAACGGGCAAGGTGTCACCACCCTGCCCT
TTTTCTTTAAAACCGAAAAGATTACTTCGCGTTTGCCACCTGACGTCTAAGCTGTCAGACCAAGTTTACT
CATATATACTTTAGATTGATT
[125 nt withheld, positions 1492-1616]
C
[141 nt withheld, positions 1618-1758]
CCTTTGACGTTGGAGTCCACGTTCTTTAATAGTGGACTCTTGTTCCAAACTTGAACAACACTCAACCCTA
TCTCGGGCTATTCTTTTGATTTATAAGGGATTTTGCCGATTTCGGCCTATTGGTTAAAAAATGAGCTGAT
TTAACAAAAATTTAACGCGAATTTTAACAAAATATTAACGTTTACAATTTAAAAGGATCTAGGTGAAGAT
CCTTTTTGATAATCTCATGACCAAAATCCCTTAACGTGAGTTTTCGTTCCACTGAGCGTCAGACCCCGTA
GAAAAGATCAAAGGATCTTCTTGAGATCCTTTTTTTCTGCGCGTAATCTGCTGCTTGCAAACAAAAAAAC
CACCGCTACCAGCGGTGGTTTGTTTGCCGGATCAAGAGCTACCAACTCTTTTTCCGAAGGTAACTGGCTT
CAGCAGAGCGCAGATACCAAATACTGTCCTTCTAGTGTAGCCGTAGTTAGGCCACCACTTCAAGAACTCT
GTAGCACCGCCTACATACCTCGCTCTGCTAATCCTGTTACCAGTCAGGCATTTGAGAAGCACACGGTCAC
ACTGCTTCCGGTAGTCAATAAACCGGTAAACCAGCAATAGACATAAGCGGCTATTTAACGACCCTGCCCT
GAACCGACGACCGGGTCGAATTTGCTTTCGAATTTCTGCCATTCATCCGCTTATTATCACTTATTCAGGC
GTAGCACCAGGCGTTTAAGGGCACCAATAACTGCCTTAAAAAAAGCTAGCGGAGTGTATACTGGCTTACT
ATGTTGGCACTGATGAGGGTGTCAGTGAAGTGCTTCATGTGGCAGGAGAAAAAAGGCTGCACCGGTGCGT
CAGCAGAATATGTGATACAGGATATATTCCGCTTCCTCGCTCACTGACTCGCTACGCTCGGTCGTTCGAC
TGCGGCGAGCGGAAATGGCTTACGAACGGGGCGGAGATTTCCTGGAAGATGCCAGGAAGATACTTAACAG
GGAAGTGAGAGGGCCGCGGCAAAGCCGTTTTTCCATAGGCTCCGCCCCCCTGACAAGCATCACGAAATCT
GACGCTCAAATCAGTGGTGGCGAAACCCGACAGGACTATAAAGATACCAGGCGTTTCCCCCTGGCGGCTC
CCTCGTGCGCTCTCCTGTTCCTGCCTTTCGGTTTACCGGTGTCATTCCGCTGTTATGGCCGCGTTTGTCT
CATTCCACGCCTGACACTCAGTTCCGGGTAGGCAGTTCGCTCCAAGCTGGACTGTATGCACGAACCCCCC
GTTCAGTCCGACCGCTGCGCCTTATCCGGTAACTATCGTCTTGAGTCCAACCCGGAAAGACATGCAAAAG
CACCACTGGCAGCAGCCACTGGTAATTGATTTAGAGGAGTTAGTCTTGAAGTCATGCGCCGGTTAAGGCT
AAACTGAAAGGACAAGTTTTGGTGACTGCGCTCCTCCAAGCCAGTTACCTCGGTTCAAAGAGTTGGTAGC
TCAGAGAACCTTCGAAAAACCGCCCTGCAAGGCGGTTTTTTCGTTTTCAGAGCAAGAGATTACGCGCAGA
CCAAAACGATCTCAAGAAGATCATCTTATTAATCAGATAAAATATTTGCTCATGAGCCCGAAGTGGCGAG
CCCGATCTTCCCCATCGGTGATGTCGGCGATATAGGCGCCAGCAACCGCACCTGTGGCGCCGGTGATGCC
GGCCACGATGCGTCCGGCGTAGAGGATCTGCTCATGTTTGACAGCTTATCATCGATGCATAATGTGCCTG
TCAAATGGACGAAGCAGGGATTCTGCAAACCCTATGCTACTCCCTCGAGCCGTCAATTGTCTGATTCGTT
ACCAATTATTAATTTTTAAAGTATGGGCAATCAATTGCTCCTGTTAAAATTGCTTTAGAAATACTTTGGC
AGCGGTTTGTTGTATTGAGTTTCATTTGCGCATTGGTTAAATGGAAAGTGACAGTACGCTCACTGCAACC
TAATATTTTTGAAATATCCCAAGAGCTTTTTCCTTCGCATGCCCACGCTAAACATTCTTTTTCTCTTTTG
GTTAAATCGTTGTTTGATTTATTATTTGCTATATTTATTTTTCGATAATTATCAACTAGAGAAGGAACAA
TTAATGGTATGTTCATACACGCATGTAAAAATAAACTATCTATATAGTTGTCTTTTTCTGAATGTGCAAA
ACTAAGCATTCCGAAGCCATTGTTAGCCGTATGAATAGGGAAACTAAACCCAGTGATAAGACCTGATGTT
TTCGCTTCTTTAATTACATTTGGAGATTTTTTATTTACAGCATTGTTTTCAAATATATTCCAATTAATTG
GTGAATGATTGGAGTTAGAATAATCTACTATAGGATCATATTTTATTAAATTAGCGTCATCATAATATTG
CCTCCATTTTTTAGGGTAATTATCTAGGATTGAAATATCAGATTTAACCATAGAATGAGGATAAATGATC
GCGAGTAAATAATATTCACAATGTACCATTTTAGTCATATCAGATAAGCATTGATTAATATCATTATTGC
TTCTACAAGCTTTAATTTTATTAATTATTCTGTATGTGTCGTCGGCATTTATGTTTTTCATATTCACCAC
CCTGAATTGACTCTCTTCCGGGCGCTATCATGCCATACCGCGAAAGGTTTTGCGCCATTCGATGGCGCGC
CGCTTCGTCAGGCCACATAGCTTTCTTGTTCTGATCGGAACGATCGTTGGCTGACCTGTAGGATCGTACA
GGTTTACGCAAGAAAATGGTTTGTTATAGTCGAATAAATACTAGAGAAAGAGGAGAAATACCAT
