>Addgene plasmid #49728 | pVRc01_3473 | addgene partial sequence | sequence record 77184 | pTrcHis_rev
AACAGGGATCCTTACTGCTGAATGCTTTCCAGTGCAACACCGGTTGCATCATGATAAACATCCTGCTGCA
GCTGATTCAGCTGACGTGCATAAAACAGCTGATCATCACTACGCTGCTGATTCACAAATTTGATCAGTTC
TGCAAAATCTTCACGACGTTCTTTACGGCTGCTGCTCAGCAGATAATTGGTCAGCTGGCTTGCGCTTTCG
CTCTGCTGCTGCTGCAGGGTCTGTGCATACAGGGTAAATGCATCCTGCTGATTCTGTTTAAAGGCATCCA
GTTTGCTATCAACCAGTTTAACCAGTGCCTGTTCGCTCTGACCGCTACCAAAACGAATACGCAGTTCACC
TTCACTGGTGGTAACCTGGGTGCCGGTCAGAACCAGAACAATTGCCAGTGCGCTGGTAACCAGGCTAACA
CCGCTCAGCCAGCTACCTGAATTATTTGCCTGCTGCGGTTCAAAGGTTGCTGCTTTATTCCACTGCGGAA
CTTCGCTGCTGCTATAATCATCTGCACCAATTTTAACCATTGCTGCTGCATCAACCTGTTCTGCAAACTG
GCTATCCTGAATACAACGCTGTTCAAATTCATCACGCTGTTTCGGGGTCAGTTTACCTTCCAGCCACAGT
GCCAGCAGTTCTGCATTATCATAGTTGCTCATATGGTATTTCTCCTCTTTCTCTAGTATTTATTCGACTA
TAACAAACCATTTTCTTGCGTAAACCTGTACGATCCTACAGGTCAGCCAACGATCGTTCCGATCAGAACA
AGAAAGCTATGTGGCCTGACGAAGCGGCGCGCCATCGAATGGCGCAAAACCTTTCGCGGTATGGCATGAT
AGCGCCCGGAAGAGAGTCAATTCAGGGTGGTGAATATGAAAAACATAAATGCCGACGACACATACAGAAT
AATTAATAAAATTAAAGCTTGTAGAAGCAATAATGATATTAATCAATGCTTATCTGA
