>Addgene plasmid #49728 | pVRc01_3473 | addgene partial sequence | sequence record 77229 | pBRrevBam 5'-GGTGATGTCGGCGATATAGG-3'
GTGATGCCGGCCACGATGCGTCCGGCGTAGAGGATCTGCTCATGTTTGACAGCTTATCATCGATGCATAA
TGTGCCTGTCAAATGGACGAAGCAGGGATTCTGCAAACCCTATGCTACTCCCTCGAGCCGTCAATTGTCT
GATTCGTTACCAATTATTAATTTTTAAAGTATGGGCAATCAATTGCTCCTGTTAAAATTGCTTTAGAAAT
ACTTTGGCAGCGGTTTGTTGTATTGAGTTTCATTTGCGCATTGGTTAAATGGAAAGTGACAGTACGCTCA
CTGCAACCTAATATTTTTGAAATATCCCAAGAGCTTTTTCCTTCGCATGCCCACGCTAAACATTCTTTTT
CTCTTTTGGTTAAATCGTTGTTTGATTTATTATTTGCTATATTTATTTTTCGATAATTATCAACTAGAGA
AGGAACAATTAATGGTATGTTCATACACGCATGTAAAAATAAACTATCTATATAGTTGTCTTTTTCTGAA
TGTGCAAAACTAAGCATTCCGAAGCCATTGTTAGCCGTATGAATAGGGAAACTAAACCCAGTGATAAGAC
CTGATGTTTTCGCTTCTTTAATTACATTTGGAGATTTTTTATTTACAGCATTGTTTTCAAATATATTCCA
ATTAATTGGTGAATGATTGGAGTTAGAATAATCTACTATAGGATCATATTTTATTAAATTAGCGTCATCA
TAATATTGCCTCCATTTTTTAGGGTAATTATCTAGGATTGAAATATCAGATTTAACCATAGAATGAGGAT
AAATGATCGCGAGTAAATAATATTCACAATGTACCATTTTAGTCATATCAGATAAGCATTGATTAATATC
ATTATTGCTTCTACAAGCTTTAATTTTATTAATTATTCTGTATGTGTCGTCGGCATTTATGTTTTTCATA
TTCACCACCCTGAATTGACTCTCTTCCGGGCGCTATCATGCCATACCGCGAAA
